>Addgene plasmid #126362 | pGWB14-LYX144 | addgene full sequence | sequence record 247503 | Addgene NGS Result
TCGGTCTTGCCTTGCTCGTCGGTGATGTACTTCACCAGCTCCGCGAAGTCGCTCTTCTTGATGGAGCGCA
TGGGGACGTGCTTGGCAATCACGCGCACCCCCCGGCCGTTTTAGCGGCTAAAAAAGTCATGGCTCTGCCC
TCGGGCGGACCACGCCCATCATGACCTTGCCAAGCTCGTCCTGCTTCTCTTCGATCTTCGCCAGCAGGGC
GAGGATCGTGGCATCACCGAACCGCGCCGTGCGCGGGTCGTCGGTGAGCCAGAGTTTCAGCAGGCCGCCC
AGGCGGCCCAGGTCGCCATTGATGCGGGCCAGCTCGCGGACGTGCTCATAGTCCACGACGCCCGTGATTT
TGTAGCCCTGGCCGACGGCCAGCAGGTAGGCCGACAGGCTCATGCCGGCCGCCGCCGCCTTTTCCTCAAT
CGCTCTTCGTTCGTCTGGAAGGCAGTACACCTTGATAGGTGGGCTGCCCTTCCTGGTTGGCTTGGTTTCA
TCAGCCATCCGCTTGCCCTCATCTGTTACGCCGGCGGTAGCCGGCCAGCCTCGCAGAGCAGGATTCCCGT
TGAGCACCGCCAGGTGCGAATAAGGGACAGTGAAGAAGGAACACCCGCTCGCGGGTGGGCCTACTTCACC
TATCCTGCCCGGCTGACGCCGTTGGATACACCAAGGAAAGTCTACACGAACCCTTTGGCAAAATCCTGTA
TATCGTGCGAAAAAGGATGGATATACCGAAAAAATCGCTATAATGACCCCGAAGCAGGGTTATGCAGCGG
AAAAGCGCCACGCTTCCCGAAGGGAGAAAGGCGGACAGGTATCCGGTAAGCGGCAGGGTCGGAACAGGAG
AGCGCACGAGGGAGCTTCCAGGGGGAAACGCCTGGTATCTTTATAGTCCTGTCGGGTTTCGCCACCTCTG
ACTTGAGCGTCGATTTTTGTGATGCTCGTCAGGGGGGCGGAGCCTATGGAAAAACGCCAGCAACGCGGCC
TTTTTACGGTTCCTGGCCTTTTGCTGGCCTTTTGCTCACATGTTCTTTCCTGCGTTATCCCCTGATTCTG
TGGATAACCGTATTACCGCCTTTGAGTGAGCTGATACCGCTCGCCGCAGCCGAACGACCGAGCGCAGCGA
GTCAGTGAGCGAGGAAGCGGAAGAGCGCCAGAAGGCCGCCAGAGAGGCCGAGCGCGGCCGTGAGGCTTGG
ACGCTAGGGCAGGGCATGAAAAAGCCCGTAGCGGGCTGCTACGGGCGTCTGACGCGGTGGAAAGGGGGAG
GGGATGTTGTCTACATGGCTCTGCTGTAGTGAGTGGGTTGCGCTCCGGCAGCGGTCCTGATCAATCGTCA
CCCTTTCTCGGTCCTTCAACGTTCCTGACAACGAGCCTCCTTTTCGCCAATCCATCGACAATCACCGCGA
GTCCCTGCTCGAACGCTGCGTCCGGACCGGCTTCGTCGAAGGCGTCTATCGCGGCCCGCAACAGCGGCGA
GAGCGGAGCCTGTTCAACGGTGCCGCCGCGCTCGCCGGCATCGCTGTCGCCGGCCTGCTCCTCAAGCACG
GCCCCAACAGTGAAGTAGCTGATTGTCATCAGCGCATTGACGGCGTCCCCGGCCGAAAAACCCGCCTCGC
AGAGGAAGCGAAGCTGCGCGTCGGCCGTTTCCATCTGCGGTGCGCCCGGTCGCGTGCCGGCATGGATGCG
CGCGCCATCGCGGTAGGCGAGCAGCGCCTGCCTGAAGCTGCGGGCATTCCCGATCAGAAATGAGCGCCAG
TCGTCGTCGGCTCTCGGCACCGAATGCGTATGATTCTCCGCCAGCATGGCTTCGGCCAGTGCGTCGAGCA
GCGCCCGCTTGTTCCTGAAGTGCCAGTAAAGCGCCGGCTGCTGAACCCCCAACCGTTCCGCCAGTTTGCG
TGTCGTCAGACCGTCTACGCCGACCTCGTTCAACAGGTCCAGGGCGGCACGGATCACTGTATTCGGCTGC
AACTTTGTCATGCTTGACACTTTATCACTGATAAACATAATATGTCCACCAACTTATCAGTGATAAAGAA
TCCGCGCGTTCAATCGGACCAGCGGAGGCTGGTCCGGAGGCCAGACGTGAAACCCAACATACCCCTGATC
GTAATTCTGAGCACTGTCGCGCTCGACGCTGTCGGCATCGGCCTGATTATGCCGGTGCTGCCGGGCCTCC
TGCGCGATCTGGTTCACTCGAACGACGTCACCGCCCACTATGGCATTCTGCTGGCGCTGTATGCGTTGGT
GCAATTTGCCTGCGCACCTGTGCTGGGCGCGCTGTCGGATCGTTTCGGGCGGCGGCCAATCTTGCTCGTC
TCGCTGGCCGGCGCCAGATCTGGGGAACCCTGTGGTTGGCATGCACATACAAATGGACGAACGGATAAAC
CTTTTCACGCCCTTTTAAATATCCGATTATTCTAATAAACGCTCTTTTCTCTTAGGTTTACCCGCCAATA
TATCCTGTCAAACACTGATAGTTTAAACGTTGCGATTAAGAATTCGAGCTCGGTACCCCCCTACTCCAAA
AATGTCAAAGATACAGTCTCAGAAGACCAAAGGGCTATTGAGACTTTTCAACAAAGGGTAATTTCGGGAA
ACCTCCTCGGATTCCATTGCCCAGCTATCTGTCACTTCATCGAAAGGACAGTAGAAAAGGAAGGTGGCTC
CTACAAATGCCATCATTGCGATAAAGGAAAGGCTATCATTCAAGATGCCTCTGCCGACAGTGGTCCCAAA
GATGGACCCCCACCCACGAGGAGCATCGTGGAAAAAGAAGACGTTCCAACCACGTCTTCAAAGCAAGTGG
ATTGATGTGACATCTCCACTGACGTAAGGGATGACGCACAATCCCACTATCCTTCGCAAGACCCTTCCTC
TATATAAGGAAGTTCATTTCATTTGGAGAGGACAGCCCAAGCTTCGACTCTAGAGGATCCCCTTAAATCG
ATATGGAACGAGCTATACAAGGAAACGACGCTAGGGAACAAGCTAACAGTGAACGTTGGGATGGAGGATC
AGGAGGTACCACTTCTCCCTTCAAACTTCCTGACGAAAGTCCGAGTTGGACTGAGTGGCGGCTACATAAC
GATGAGACGAATTCGAATCAAGATAATCCCCTTGGTTTCAAGGAAAGCTGGGGTTTCGGGAAAGTTGTAT
TTAAGAGATATCTCAGATACGACAGGACGGAAGCTTCACTGCACAGAGTCCTTGGATCTTGGACGGGAGA
TTCGGTTAACTATGCAGCATCTCGATTTTTCGGTTTCGACCAGATCGGATGTACCTATAGTATTCGGTTT
CGAGGAGTTAGTATCACCGTTTCTGGAGGGTCTCGAACTCTTCAGCATCTCTGTGAGATGGCAATTCGGT
CTAAGCAAGAACTGCTACAGCTTGCCCCAATCGAAGTGGAAAGTAATGTATCAAGAGGATGCCCTGAAGG
TACTCAAACCTTCGAAAAAGAAAGCGAGTAAGTCGAGGGCGAGCTCGAATTCGGTACGCTGAAATCACCA
GTCTCTCTCTACAAATCTATCTCTCTCTATTTTCTCCATAAATAATGTGTGAGTAGTTTCCCGATAAGGG
AAATTAGGGTTCTTATAGGGTTTCGCTCATGTGTTGAGCATATAAGAAACCCTTAGTATGTATTTGTATT
TGTAAAATACTTCTATCAATAAAATTTCTAATTCCTAAAACCAAAATCCAGTACTAAAATCCAGATCTCC
CTGCAGGTCCCCAGATTAGCCTTTTCAATTTCAGAAAGAATGCTAACCCACAGATGGTTAGAGAGGCTTA
CGCAGCAGGTCTCATCAAGACGATCTACCCGAGCAATAATCTCCAGGAAATCAAATACCTTCCCAAGAAG
GTTAAAGATGCAGTCAAAAGATTCAGGACTAACTGCATCAAGAACACAGAGAAAGATATATTTCTCAAGA
TCAGAAGTACTATTCCAGTATGGACGATTCAAGGCTTGCTTCACAAACCAAGGCAAGTAATAGAGATTGG
AGTCTCTAAAAAGGTAGTTCCCACTGAATCAAAGGCCATGGAGTCAAAGATTCAAATAGAGGACCTAACA
GAACTCGCCGTAAAGACTGGCGAACAGTTCATACAGAGTCTCTTACGACTCAATGACAAGAAGAAAATCT
TCGTCAACATGGTGGAGCACGACACACTTGTCTACTCCAAAAATATCAAAGATACAGTCTCAGAAGACCA
AAGGGCAATTGAGACTTTTCAACAAAGGGTAATATCCGGAAACCTCCTCGGATTCCATTGCCCAGCTATC
TGTCACTTTATTGTGAAGATAGTGGAAAAGGAAGGTGGCTCCTACAAATGCCATCATTGCGATAAAGGAA
AGGCCATCGTTGAAGATGCCTCTGCCGACAGTGGTCCCAAAGATGGACCCCCACCCACGAGGAGCATCGT
GGAAAAAGAAGACGTTCCAACCACGTCTTCAAAGCAAGTGGATTGATGTGATATCTCCACTGACGTAAGG
GATGACGCACAATCCCACTATCCTTCGCAAGACCCTTCCTCTATATAAGGAAGTTCATTTCATTTGGAGA
GAACACGGGGGACTCTAGAGTTATCAACAAGTTTGTACAAAAAAGCAGGCTCCACCACTAGTATGTGGTC
TGCATCGTCATCCCGACAAATGCAGATCAACTATGGCCTCTCACCTGAAATGGGTATGTTTGTAGTACAT
CCCGCTTCATTTCACCACCACCATCATCATCAACATTCACATCAAGAAAATACCATTAATTTTGACCCGA
TAAACGGCTCCAATATCTCTACAACGAACACATCTCTTGGTGTTGGTGTAATTCCGCTTCTCACTGCAAC
TCCTTTAACGAACATGGTTAGCTTCGACGATCAAGATTTAGTGAGTAGAAATCGAGGAAATGATACTGAA
GGTGGTGGTTTTCAGTTCTTTTCAAACCAACAACCTCAGAACTCTACGAATTATACCAAAAACAGTAACA
TTCTTGGTAGTGGCAATGACAACAACATTGGTGGTTCAGTTTCATCAACAAGTTCAGCAACATGTCAAGA
TTGTGGAAACCAAGCTAAAAAGGATTGTCCACACAGAAGATGTAGAACATGTTGTAAAAGTAGAGGTTTT
GATTGTACAACACATGTAAAAAGTACTTGGGTACCAGCGGCGAGAAGGCGCGAGAGACAACTAATTGGAG
GCACTTCAACGAATGTAAATGTTGCTGCTGGTTCATCTTCTCACTCAACTTCAAGTGCTAAGAAACCTAG
ACTTGTTAATTCTCAAGCTACAACTACAGCTTCTCATACTTCTACTTCAAATACTACTCCTAGAAGTTTT
GATACTAGTTCTAGTCATCAAGATGCAAGTTTTAAAGCCTCATTGCCAGGACAAGTGAGAGCACCAGCTG
TATTCAAGTGTGTAAGAGTGACTTCAGTGGATGATGGAGATGATGAATTTGCATATCAAGCTGTTGTTAG
AATTGGTGGCCATGTTTTCAAAGGTTTTCTATATGATCAAGGAATTGAAGAAGGCAAAGATTATAATAAT
TATCCCAATTTATCTGATTTACATTTGGGTGGCAGTGGTAATATTACTAGTGAAACTTCTGATATTTATG
CTGCTTCTGCTGCTGGTGGTGGATTACTTGGTGGATCAAATTATGTTAACCAAATAAATCCCGGGGACCC
AGCTTTCTTGTACAAAGTGGTTGATAACAGCGGGTTAATTAACATCTTTTACCCATACGATGTTCCTGAC
TATGCGGGCTATCCCTATGACGTCCCGGACTATGCAGGATCCTATCCATATGACGTTCCAGATTACGCTG
CTCAGTGCAGCGCTTAGAGCTCGAATTTCCCCGATCGTTCAAACATTTGGCAATAAAGTTTCTTAAGATT
GAATCCTGTTGCCGGTCTTGCGATGATTATCATATAATTTCTGTTGAATTACGTTAAGCATGTAATAATT
AACATGTAATGCATGACGTTATTTATGAGATGGGTTTTTATGATTAGAGTCCCGCAATTATACATTTAAT
ACGCGATAGAAAACAAAATATAGCGCGCAAACTAGGATAAATTATCGCGCGCGGTGTCATCTATGTTACT
AGATCGGGAATTAGCTTCATCAACGCAAGACATGCGCACGACCGTCTGACAGGAGAGGAATTTCCGACGA
GCACAGAAAGGACTTGCTCTTGGACGTAGGCCTATTTCTCAGGCACATGTATCAAGTGTTCGGACGTGGG
TTTTCGATGGTGTATCAGCCGCCGCCAACTGGGAGATGAGGAGGCTTTCTTGGGGGGCAGTCAGCAGTTC
ATTTCACAAGACAGAGGAACTTGTAAGGAGATGCACTGATTTATCTTGGCGCAAACCAGCAGGACGAATT
AGTGGGAATAGCCCGCGAATATCTAAGTTATGCCTGTCGGCATGAGCAGAAACTTCCAATTCGAAACAGT
TTGGAGAGGTTGTTTTTGGGCATACCTTTTGTTAGTCAGCCTCTCGATTGCTCATCGTCATTACACAGTA
CCGAAGTTTGATCGATCTAGTAACATAGATGACACCGCGCGCGATAATTTATCCTAGTTTGCGCGCTATA
TTTTGTTTTCTATCGCGTATTAAATGTATAATTGCGGGACTCTAATCATAAAAACCCATCTCATAAATAA
CGTCATGCATTACATGTTAATTATTACATGCTTAACGTAATTCAACAGAAATTATATGATAATCATCGCA
AGACCGGCAACAGGATTCAATCTTAAGAAACTTTATTGCCAAATGTTTGAACGATCTGCTTCGACGCACT
CCTTCTTTACTCCACCATCTCGTCCTTATTGAAAACGTGGGTAGCACCAAAACGAATCAAGTCGCTGGAA
CTGAAGTTACCAATCACGCTGGATGATTTGCCAGTTGGATTAATCTTGCCTTTCCCCGCATGAATAATAT
TGATGAATGCATGCGTGAGGGGTATTTCGATTTTGGCAATAGCTGCAATTGCCGCGACATCCTCCAACGA
GCATAATTCTTCAGAAAAATAGCGATGTTCCATGTTGTCAGGGCATGCATGATGCACGTTATGAGGTGAC
GGTGCTAGGCAGTATTCCCTCAAAGTTTCATAGTCAGTATCATATTCATCATTGCATTCCTGCAAGAGAG
AATTGAGACGCAATCCACACGCTGCGGCAACCTTCCGGCGTTCGTGGTCTATTTGCTCTTGGACGTTGCA
AACGTAAGTGTTGGATCCCGGTCGGCATCTACTCTATTCCTTTGCCCTCGGACGAGTGCTGGGGCGTCGG
TTTCCACTATCGGCGAGTACTTCTACACAGCCATCGGTCCAGACGGCCGCGCTTCTGCGGGCGATTTGTG
TACGCCCGACAGTCCCGGCTCCGGATCGGACGATTGCGTCGCATCGACCCTGCGCCCAAGCTGCATCATC
GAAATTGCCGTCAACCAAGCTCTGATAGAGTTGGTCAAGACCAATGCGGAGCATATACGCCCGGAGCCGC
GGCGATCCTGCAAGCTCCGGATGCCTCCGCTCGAAGTAGCGCGTCTGCTGCTCCATACAAGCCAACCACG
GCCTCCAGAAGAAGATGTTGGCGACCTCGTATTGGGAATCCCCGAACATCGCCTCGCTCCAGTCAATGAC
CGCTGTTATGCGGCCATTGTCCGTCAGGACATTGTTGGAGCCGAAATCCGCGTGCACGAGGTGCCGGACT
TCGGGGCAGTCCTCGGCCCAAAGCATCAGCTCATCGAGAGCCTGCGCGACGGACGCACTGACGGTGTCGT
CCATCACAGTTTGCCAGTGATACACATGGGGATCAGCAATCGCGCATATGAAATCACGCCATGTAGTGTA
TTGACCGATTCCTTGCGGTCCGAATGGGCCGAACCCGCTCGTCTGGCTAAGATCGGCCGCAGCGATCGCA
TCCATGGCCTCCGCGACCGGCTGCAGAACAGCGGGCAGTTCGGTTTCAGGCAGGTCTTGCAACGTGACAC
CCTGTGCACGGCGGGAGATGCAATAGGTCAGGCTCTCGCTGAATTCCCCAATGTCAAGCACTTCCGGAAT
CGGGAGCGCGGCCGATGCAAAGTGCCGATAAACATAACGATCTTTGTAGAAACCATCGGCGCAGCTATTT
ACCCGCAGGACATATCCACGCCCTCCTACATCGAAGCTGAAAGCACGAGATTCTTCGCCCTCCGAGAGCT
GCATCAGGTCGGAGACGCTGTCGAACTTTTCGATCAGAAACTTCTCGACAGACGTCGCGGTGAGTTCAGG
CTTTTTCATATCGGGGTCGTCCTCTCCAAATGAAATGAACTTCCTTATATAGAGGAAGGGTCTTGCGAAG
GATAGTGGGATTGTGCGTCATCCCTTACGTCAGTGGAGATATCACATCAATCCACTTGCTTTGAAGACGT
GGTTGGAACGTCTTCTTTTTCCACGATGCTCCTCGTGGGTGGGGGTCCATCTTTGGGACCACTGTCGGCA
GAGGCATCTTGAACGATAGCCTTTCCTTTATCGCAATGATGGCATTTGTAGGTGCCACCTTCCTTTTCTA
CTGTCCTTTTGATGAAGTGACAGATAGCTGGGCAATGGAATCCGAGGAGGTTTCCCGATATTACCCTTTG
TTGAAAAGTCTCAATAGCCCTTTGGTCTTCTGAGACTGTATCTTTGATATTCTTGGAGTAGACGAGAGTG
TCGTGCTCCACCATGTTGACGGATCTCTAGGACGCGTCGACGCGTCGACGCGTCGACGCGTCGACGCGTC
CTAGAAGCTAATTCACTGGCCGTCGTTTTACAACGTCGTGACTGGGAAAACCCTGGCGTTACCCAACTTA
ATCGCCTTGCAGCACATCCCCCTTTCGCCAGCTGGCGTAATAGCGAAGAGGCCCGCACCGATCGCCCTTC
CCAACAGTTGCGCAGCCTGAATG
[44 nt withheld, positions 8914-8957]
C
[141 nt withheld, positions 8959-9099]
CCTTTGACGTTGGAGTCCACGTTCTTT
[37 nt withheld, positions 9127-9163]
ACCCTATCTCGGGCTATTCTTTTGATTTATAAGGGATTTTGCCGATTTCGGAACCACCATCAAACAGGAT
TTTCGCCTGCTGGGGCAAACCAGCGTGGACCGCTTGCTGCAACTCTCTCAGGGCCAGGCGGTGAAGGGCA
ATCAGCTGTTGCCCGTCTCACTGGTGAAAAGAAAAACCACCCCAGTACATTAAAAACGTCCGCAATGTGT
TATTAAGTTGTCTAAGCGTCAATTTGTTTACACCACAATATATCCTGCCACCAGCCAGCCAACAGCTCCC
CGACCGGCAGCTCGGCACAAAATCACCACTCGATACAGGCAGCCCATCAGTCCGGGACGGCGTCAGCGGG
AGAGCCGTTGTAAGGCGGCAGACTTTGCTCATGTTACCGATGCTATTCGGAAGAACGGCAACTAAGCTGC
CGGGTTTGAAACACGGATGATCTCGCGGAGGGTAGCATGTTGATTGTAACGATGACAGAGCGTTGCTGCC
TGTGATCAAATATCATCTCCCTCGCAGAGATCCGAATTATCAGCCTTCTTATTCATTTCTCGCTTAACCG
TGACAGGCTGTCGATCTTGAGAACTATGCCGACATAATAGGAAATCGCTGGATAAAGCCGCTGAGGAAGC
TGAGTGGCGCTATTTCTTTAGAAGTGAACGTTGACGATATCAACTCCCCTATCCATTGCTCACCGAATGG
TACAGGTCGGGGACCCGAAGTTCCGACTGTCGGCCTGATGCATCCCCGGCTGATCGACCCCAGATCTGGG
GCTGAGAAAGCCCAGTAAGGAAACAACTGTAGGTTCGAGTCGCGAGATCCCCCGGAACCAAAGGAAGTAG
GTTAAACCCGCTCCGATCAGGCCGAGCCACGCCAGGCCGAGAACATTGGTTCCTGTAGGCATCGGGATTG
GCGGATCAAACACTAAAGCTACTGGAACGAGCAGAAGTCCTCCGGCCGCCAGTTGCCAGGCGGTAAAGGT
GAGCAGAGGCACGGGAGGTTGCCACTTGCGGGTCAGCACGGTTCCGAACGCCATGGAAACCGCCCCCGCC
AGGCCCGCTGCGACGCCGACAGGATCTAGCGCTGCGTTTGGTGTCAACACCAACAGCGCCACGCCCGCAG
TTCCGCAAATAGCCCCCAGGACCGCCATCAATCGTATCGGGCTACCTAGCAGAGCGGCAGAGATGAACAC
GACCATCAGCGGCTGCACAGCGCCTACCGTCGCCGCGACCCCGCCCGGCAGGCGGTAGACCGAAATAAAC
AACAAGCTCCAGAATAGCGAAATATTAAGTGCGCCGAGGATGAAGATGCGCATCCACCAGATTCCCGTTG
GAATCTGTCGGACGATCATCACGAGCAATAAACCCGCCGGCAACGCCCGCAGCAGCATACCGGCGACCCC
TCGGCCTCGCTGTTCGGGCTCCACGAAAACGCCGGACAGATGCGCCTTGTGAGCGTCCTTGGGGCCGTCC
TCCTGTTTGAAGACCGACAGCCCAATGATCTCGCCGTCGATGTAGGCGCCGAATGCCACGGCATCTCGCA
ACCGTTCAGCGAACGCCTCCATGGGCTTTTTCTCCTCGTGCTCGTAAACGGACCCGAACATCTCTGGAGC
TTTCTTCAGGGCCGACAATCGGATCTCGCGGAAATCCTGCACGTCGGCCGCTCCAAGCCGTCGAATCTGA
GCCTTAATCACAATTGTCAATTTTAATCCTCTGTTTATCGGCAGTTCGTAGAGCGCGCCGTGCGTCCCGA
GCGATACTGAGCGAAGCAAGTGCGTCGAGCAGTGCCCGCTTGTTCCTGAAATGCCAGTAAAGCGCTGGCT
GCTGAACCCCCAGCCGGAACTGACCCCACAAGGCCCTAGCGTTTGCAATGCACCAGGTCATCATTGACCC
AGGCGTGTTCCACCAGGCCGCTGCCTCGCAACTCTTCGCAGGCTTCGCCGACCTGCTCGCGCCACTTCTT
CACGCGGGTGGAATCCGATCCGCACATGAGGCGGAAGGTTTCCAGCTTGAGCGGGTACGGCTCCCGGTGC
GAGCTGAAATAGTCGAACATCCGTCGGGCCGTCGGCGACAGCTTGCGGTACTTCTCCCATATGAATTTCG
TGTAGTGGTCGCCAGCAAACAGCACGACGATTTCCTCGTCGATCAGGACCTGGCAACGGGACGTTTTCTT
GCCACGGTCCAGGACGCGGAAGCGGTGCAGCAGCGACACCGATTCCAGGTGCCCAACGCGGTCGGACGTG
AAGCCCATCGCCGTCGCCTGTAGGCGCGACAGGCATTCCTCGGCCTTCGTGTAATACCGGCCATTGATCG
ACCAGCCCAGGTCCTGGCAAAGCTCGTAGAACGTGAAGGTGATCGGCTCGCCGATAGGGGTGCGCTTCGC
GTACTCCAACACCTGCTGCCACACCAGTTCGTCATCGTCGGCCCGCAGCTCGACGCCGGTGTAGGTGATC
TTCACGTCCTTGTTGACGTGGAAAATGACCTTGTTTTGCAGCGCCTCGCGCGGGATTTTCTTGTTGCGCG
TGGTGAACAGGGCAGAGCGGGCCGTGTCGTTTGGCATCGCTCGCATCGTGTCCGGCCACGGCGCAATATC
GAACAAGGAAAGCTGCATTTCCTTGATCTGCTGCTTCGTGTGTTTCAGCAACGCGGCCTGCTTGGCCTCG
CTGACCTGTTTTGCCAGGTCCTCGCCGGCGGTTTTTCGCTTCTTGGTCGTCATAGTTCCTCGCGTGTCGA
TGGTCATCGACTTCGCCAAACCTGCCGCCTCCTGTTCGAGACGACGCGAACGCTCCACGGCGGCCGATGG
CGCGGGCAGGGCAGGGGGAGCCAGTTGCACGCTGTCGCGCTCGATCTTGGCCGTAGCTTGCTGGACCATC
GAGCCGACGGACTGGAAGGTTTCGCGGGGCGCACGCATGACGGTGCGGCTTGCGATGGTTTCGGCATCCT
CGGCGGAAAACCCCGCGTCGATCAGTTCTTGCCTGTATGCCTTCCGGTCAAACGTCCGATTCATTCACCC
TCCTTGCGGGATTGCCCCGACTCACGCCGGGGCAATGTGCCCTTATTCCTGATTTGACCCGCCTGGTGCC
TTGGTGTCCAGATAATCCACCTTATCGGCAATGAAGTCGGTCCCGTAGACCGTCTGGCCGTCCTTCTCGT
ACTTGGTATTCCGAATCTTGCCCTGCACGAATACCAGCGACCCCTTGCCCAAATACTTGCCGTGGGCCTC
GGCCTGAGAGCCAAAACACTTGATGCGGAAGAAGTCGGTGCGCTCCTGCTTGTCGCCGGCATCGTTGCGC
CACATCTAGGTACTAAAACAATTCATCCAGTAAAATATAATATTTTATTTTCTCCCAATCAGGCTTGATC
CCCAGTAAGTCAAAAAATAGCTCGACATACTGTTCTTCCCCGATATCCTCCCTGATCGACCGGACGCAGA
AGGCAATGTCATACCACTTGTCCGCCCTGCCGCTTCTCCCAAGATCAATAAAGCCACTTACTTTGCCATC
TTTCACAAAGATGTTGCTGTCTCCCAGGTCGCCGTGGGAAAAGACAAGTTCCTCTTCGGGCTTTTCCGTC
TTTAAAAAATCATACAGCTCGCGCGGATCTTTAAATGGAGTGTCTTCTTCCCAGTTTTCGCAATCCACAT
CGGCCAGATCGTTATTCAGTAAGTAATCCAATTCGGCTAAGCGGCTGTCTAAGCTATTCGTATAGGGACA
ATCCGATATGTCGATGGAGTGAAAGAGCCTGATGCACTCCGCATACAGCTCGATAATCTTTTCAGGGCTT
TGTTCATCTTCATACTCTTCCGAGCAAAGGACGCCATCGGCCTCACTCATGAGCAGATTGCTCCAGCCAT
CATGCCGTTCAAAGTGCAGGACCTTTGGAACAGGCAGCTTTCCTTCCAGCCATAGCATCATGTCCTTTTC
CCGTTCCACATCATAGGTGGTCCCTTTATACCGGCTGTCCGTCATTTTTAAATATAGGTTTTCATTTTCT
CCCACCAGCTTATATACCTTAGCAGGAGACATTCCTTCCGTATCTTTTACGCAGCGGTATTTTTCGATCA
GTTTTTTCAATTCCGGTGATATTCTCATTTTAGCCATTTATTATTTCCTTCCTCTTTTCTACAGTATTTA
AAGATACCCCAAGAAGCTAATTATAACAAGACGAACTCCAATTCACTGTTCCTTGCATTCTAAAACCTTA
AATACCAGAAAACAGCTTTTTCAAAGTTGTTTTCAAAGTTGGCGTATAACATAGTATCGACGGAGCCGAT
TTTGAAACCACAATTATGGGTGATGCTGCCAACTTACTGATTTAGTGTATGATGGTGTTTTTGAGGTGCT
CCAGTGGCTTCTGTTTCTATCAGCTGTCCCTCCTGTTCAGCTACTGACGGGGTGGTGCGTAACGGCAAAA
GCACCGCCGGACATCAGCGCTATCTCTGCTCTCACTGCCGTAAAACATGGCAACTGCAGTTCACTTACAC
CGCTTCTCAACCCGGTACGCACCAGAAAATCATTGATATGGCCATGAATGGCGTTGGATGCCGGGCAACA
GCCCGCATTATGGGCGTTGGCCTCAACACGATTTTACGTCACTTAAAAAACTCAGGCCGCAGTCGGTAAC
CTCGCGCATACAGCCGGGCAGTGACGTCATCGTCTGCGCGGAAATGGACGAACAGTGGGGCTATGTCGGG
GCTAAATCGCGCCAGCGCTGGCTGTTTTACGCGTATGACAGTCTCCGGAAGACGGTTGTTGCGCACGTAT
TCGGTGAACGCACTATGGCGACGCTGGGGCGTCTTATGAGCCTGCTGTCACCCTTTGACGTGGTGATATG
GATGACGGATGGCTGGCCGCTGTATGAATCCCGCCTGAAGGGAAAGCTGCACGTAATCAGCAAGCGATAT
ACGCAGCGAATTGAGCGGCATAACCTGAATCTGAGGCAGCACCTGGCACGGCTGGGACGGAAGTCGCTGT
CGTTCTCAAAATCGGTGGAGCTGCATGACAAAGTCATCGGGCATTATCTGAACATAAAACACTATCAATA
AGTTGGAGTCATTACCCAATTATGATAGAATTTACAAGCTATAAGGTTATTGTCCTGGGTTTCAAGCATT
AGTCCATGCAAGTTTTTATGCTTTGCCCATTCTATAGATATATTGATAAGCGCGCTGCCTATGCCTTGCC
CCCTGAAATCCTTACATACGGCGATATCTTCTATATAAAAGATATATTATCTTATCAGTATTGTCAATAT
ATTCAAGGCAATCTGCCTCCTCATCCTCTTCATCCTCTTCGTCTTGGTAGCTTTTTAAATATGGCGCTTC
ATAGAGTAATTCTGTAAAGGTCCAATTCTCGTTTTCATACCTCGGTATAATCTTACCTATCACCTCAAAT
GGTTCGCTGGGTTTATCGCACCCCCGAACACGAGCACGGCACCCGCGACCACTATGCCAAGAATGCCCAA
GGTAAAAATTGCCGGCCCCGCCATGAAGTCCGTGAATGCCCCGACGGCCGAAGTGAAGGGCAGGCCGCCA
CCCAGGCCGCCGCCCTCACTGCCCGGCACCTGGTCGCTGAATGTCGATGCCAGCACCTGCGGCACGTCAA
TGCTTCCGGGCGTCGCGCTCGGGCTGATCGCCCATCCCGTTACTGCCCCGATCCCGGCAATGGCAAGGAC
TGCCAGCGCTGCCATTTTTGGGGTGAGGCCGTTCGCGGCCGAGGGGCGCAGCCCCTGGGGGGATGGGAGG
CCCGCGTTAGCGGGCCGGGAGGGTTCGAGAAGGGGGGGCACCCCCCTTCGGCGTGCGCGGTCACGCGCAC
AGGGCGCAGCCCTGGTTAAAAACAAGGTTTATAAATATTGGTTTAAAAGCAGGTTAAAAGACAGGTTAGC
GGTGGCCGAAAAACGGGCGGAAACCCTTGCAAATGCTGGATTTTCTGCCTGTGGACAGCCCCTCAAATGT
CAATAGGTGCGCCCCTCATCTGTCAGCACTCTGCCCCTCAAGTGTCAAGGATCGCGCCCCTCATCTGTCA
GTAGTCGCGCCCCTCAAGTGTCAATACCGCAGGGCACTTATCCCCAGGCTTGTCCACATCATCTGTGGGA
AACTCGCGTAAAATCAGGCGTTTTCGCCGATTTGCGAGGCTGGCCAGCTCCACGTCGCCGGCCGAAATCG
AGCCTGCCCCTCATCTGTCAACGCCGCGCCGGGTGAGTCGGCCCCTCAAGTGTCAACGTCCGCCCCTCAT
CTGTCAGTGAGGGCCAAGTTTTCCGCGAGGTATCCACAACGCCGGCGGCCGCGGTGTCTCGCACACGGCT
TCGACGGCGTTTCTGGCGCGTTTGCAGGGCCATAGACGGCCGCCAGCCCAGCGGCGAGGGCAACCAGCCC
GGTGAGCGTCGGAAAGGCGC
Features (pLannotate 1.2.2; 36 found; start..end, strand, type, name):
      3..89      -  CDS            traI (fragment): TRAI6_ECOLX - Experimental evidence at protein level: Swiss-Prot protein existence level 1. The initiation process of transfer DNA synthesis requires the interaction of at least three plasmid-specific components (TraH, I, and J) at the transfer origin resulting in the assembly of a specialised nucleoprotein complex - the relaxosome. Site- and strand-specific cleavage at the transfer origin is dependent on TraI and TraJ. From Escherichia coli.
    127..498     -  CDS            traJ: oriT-recognizing protein; traJ
    531..640     -  oriT           oriT: incP origin of transfer
    772..962     +  rep_origin     ori (fragment): high-copy-number ColE1/pMB1/pBR322/pUC origin of replication
   1321..1971    -  CDS            TetR: tetracycline resistance regulatory protein; tetR
   2077..2326    +  CDS            TcR (fragment): tetracycline efflux protein; tetA; confers resistance to tetracycline
   2436..2460    -  misc_feature   RB T-DNA repeat: right border repeat from nopaline C58 T-DNA
   2490..2508    +  misc_feature   MCS (fragment): pUC18/19 multiple cloning site
   2559..2904    +  promoter       CaMV 35S promoter: strong constitutive promoter from cauliflower mosaic virus
   2856..2902    +  promoter       minimal CaMV 35S promoter: minimal 35S promoter from cauliflower mosaic virus
   2914..2932    -  misc_feature   MCS (fragment): pUC18/19 multiple cloning site
   2943..3458    +  CDS            P19_TBSVC: Experimental evidence at protein level: Swiss-Prot protein existence level 1. Acts as a suppressor of RNA-mediated gene silencing, also known as post-transcriptional gene silencing (PTGS), a mechanism of plant viral defense that limits the accumulation of viral RNAs. Binds to short interfering RNAs (siRNAs) with high affinity. Acts as a molecular caliper to specifically select siRNAs based on the length of the duplex region of the RNA (By similarity). From Tomato bushy stunt virus (strain Cherry) (TBSV).
   3531..3707    +  polyA_signal   CaMV poly(A) signal: cauliflower mosaic virus polyadenylation signal
   4210..4551    +  promoter       CaMV 35S promoter: strong constitutive promoter from cauliflower mosaic virus
   4577..4601    +  protein_bind   attB1: mutant version of attB; recombination site for the Gateway® BP reaction BP Clonase™
   4670..5572    +  CDS            LRP1 (fragment): LRP1_ARATH - Experimental evidence at protein level: Swiss-Prot protein existence level 1. Transcription activator that binds DNA on 5'-ACTCTAC-3' and promotes auxin homeostasis-regulating gene expression (e.g. YUC genes), as well as genes affecting stamen development, cell expansion and timing of flowering. Synergistically with other SHI-related proteins, regulates gynoecium, stamen and leaf development in a dose-dependent manner, controlling apical-basal patterning. Promotes style and stigma formation, and influence vascular development during gynoecium development. May also have a role in t
   5667..5691    -  protein_bind   attB2: mutant version of attB; recombination site for the Gateway® BP reaction BP Clonase™
   5720..5809    +  CDS            3xHA: three tandem HA epitope tags
   5843..6095    +  terminator     NOS terminator: nopaline synthase terminator and poly(A) signal
   6524..6776    -  terminator     NOS terminator: nopaline synthase terminator and poly(A) signal
   6800..7228    -  CDS            nos (fragment): DHNO_AGRT7 - Protein inferred from homology: Swiss-Prot protein existence level 3. From Agrobacterium tumefaciens (strain T37).
   7244..8269    -  CDS            HygR: aminoglycoside phosphotransferase from E. coli; aph(4)-Ia; confers resistance to hygromycin
   8279..8623    -  promoter       CaMV 35S promoter: strong constitutive promoter from cauliflower mosaic virus
   8280..8326    -  promoter       minimal CaMV 35S promoter: minimal 35S promoter from cauliflower mosaic virus
   8761..8916    +  CDS            lacZα (fragment) (sequence partly withheld): LacZα fragment of β-galactosidase; lacZ fragment
   8914..9214    +  rep_origin     M13 ori (fragment) (sequence partly withheld): M13 bacteriophage origin of replication; arrow indicates direction of (+) strand synthesis
   9215..9345    +  CDS            lacI (fragment): lac repressor; lacI; The lac repressor binds to the lac operator to inhibit transcription in E. coli. This inhibition can be relieved by adding lactose or isopropyl-β-D-thiogalactopyranoside (IPTG).
   9399..9423    -  misc_feature   LB T-DNA repeat: left border repeat from nopaline C58 T-DNA
  10880..10999   -  CDS            tetR (fragment): TETR1_ECOLX - Experimental evidence at protein level: Swiss-Prot protein existence level 1. TetR is the repressor of the tetracycline resistance element; its N-terminal region forms a helix-turn-helix structure and binds DNA. Binding of tetracycline to TetR reduces the repressor affinity for the tetracycline resistance gene (tetA) promoter operator sites. From Escherichia coli.
  11019..12167   -  CDS            trfA: trans-acting replication protein that binds to and activates oriV
  12466..13260   -  CDS            KanR: aminoglycoside phosphotransferase; aphA-3; confers resistance to kanamycin
  13452..14219   +  mobile_element IS1: prokaryotic transposable element IS1
  14228..14377   -  CDS            satA (fragment): STA_BACSU - Also known as yyaR. Experimental evidence at protein level: Swiss-Prot protein existence level 1. Involved in resistance to streptothricin, a broad-spectrum antibiotic produced by streptomycetes. Detoxifies streptothricin via acetylation of the beta amino group of the first beta-lysyl moiety of streptothricin. From Bacillus subtilis (strain 168).
  14376..14570   -  CDS            satA (fragment): STA_BACSU - Also known as yyaR. Experimental evidence at protein level: Swiss-Prot protein existence level 1. Involved in resistance to streptothricin, a broad-spectrum antibiotic produced by streptomycetes. Detoxifies streptothricin via acetylation of the beta amino group of the first beta-lysyl moiety of streptothricin. From Bacillus subtilis (strain 168).
  14573..14848   -  CDS            klaC (fragment): KLAC_ECOLX - Also known as telB. Protein predicted: Swiss-Prot protein existence level 4. Belongs to the kla operon, which is associated with cryptic tellurite resistance, and IncW plasmid fertility inhibition. From Escherichia coli.
  14912..15543   -  rep_origin     oriV: incP origin of replication
