[The description below was written by a language model from this plasmid's Addgene catalogue record and pLannotate feature annotations shown in this document.]
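Description:
pGWB14-LYX144 is a plant binary expression plasmid built on the pGWB14 Gateway-series backbone, intended for Agrobacterium-mediated transient or stable expression of a Nicotiana benthamiana transcription factor. The roughly 15.6 kb plasmid replicates at low copy through the broad-host-range IncP system (oriV together with the trfA replication protein), which functions in both E. coli and Agrobacterium. It also carries oriT and traJ, which permit conjugal mobilisation. Bacterial selection is by kanamycin (aphA-3). The annotation also picks up backbone remnants such as tetR/tetA fragments, an IS1 element and partial lacZα/M13 sequences, which have no stated role in the design.

Between the nopaline-type right and left T-DNA borders lie three cassettes. The main one places the insert, gene model Niben101Scf06752g02003.1, under the constitutive CaMV 35S promoter. The coding region is flanked by attB1 and attB2 sites and is followed by a C-terminal 3xHA epitope tag and a NOS terminator. The record lists Gibson assembly as the cloning method. The annotation software matches the insert to Arabidopsis LRP1, a SHI-related transcriptional activator, suggesting that the encoded protein belongs to that family, although the catalogue entry does not say this. A second cassette, not mentioned in the catalogue fields, drives the tomato bushy stunt virus P19 silencing suppressor from a 35S promoter with a CaMV polyadenylation signal. P19 typically boosts protein accumulation in agroinfiltrated leaves. The third cassette is a 35S-driven hygromycin phosphotransferase gene with a NOS terminator, used to select stable transformants. The HA tag allows detection or immunoprecipitation of the expressed factor.
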