Addgene plasmid #126362: pGWB14-LYX144
Purpose: With a Nicotiana benthamiana transcription factor in PGWB14 backbone, for Agrobacterium mediated transient or stable expression corresponding transcription factor fused with a C-terminal HA tag.
Depositing lab: Silin Zhong. Depositing organization: Chinese University of Hong Kong.
Backbone
  Vector backbone: pGWB14
  Vector type: Plant Expression
  Selectable markers: Hygromycin
Growth in bacteria
  Bacterial resistance: Kanamycin, 50 μg/mL
  Growth temperature: 37°C
  Growth strain: DH5alpha
  Copy number: Low Copy
Gene/Insert
  Gene/Insert name: Niben101Scf06752g02003.1
  Species: Nicotiana benthamiana
  Promoter: CaMV 35S
  Tag / fusion protein: HA (C terminal on insert)
  Cloning method: Gibson Cloning
Terms and licenses: Academic/Nonprofit Terms; Industry Terms: Not Available to Industry
How to cite: pGWB14-LYX144 was a gift from Silin Zhong (Addgene plasmid # 126362 ; http://n2t.net/addgene:126362 ; RRID:Addgene_126362)
