>Addgene plasmid #126362 | pGWB14-LYX144 | depositor partial sequence | sequence record 249084 | Niben101Scf06752g02003.1
ATGGGTATGTTTGTAGTACATCCCGCTTCATTTCACCACCACCATCATCATCAACATTCACATCAAGAAA
ATACCATTAATTTTGACCCGATAAACGGCTCCAATATCTCTACAACGAACACATCTCTTGGTGTTGGTGT
AATTCCGCTTCTCACTGCAACTCCTTTAACGAACATGGTTAGCTTCGACGATCAAGATTTAGTGAGTAGA
AATCGAGGAAATGATACTGAAGGTGGTGGTTTTCAGTTCTTTTCAAACCAACAACCTCAGAACTCTACGA
ATTATACCAAAAACAGTAACATTCTTGGTAGTGGCAATGACAACAACATTGGTGGTTCAGTTTCATCAAC
AAGTTCAGCAACATGTCAAGATTGTGGAAACCAAGCTAAAAAGGATTGTCCACACAGAAGATGTAGAACA
TGTTGTAAAAGTAGAGGTTTTGATTGTACAACACATGTAAAAAGTACTTGGGTACCAGCGGCGAGAAGGC
GCGAGAGACAACTAATTGGAGGCACTTCAACGAATGTAAATGTTGCTGCTGGTTCATCTTCTCACTCAAC
TTCAAGTGCTAAGAAACCTAGACTTGTTAATTCTCAAGCTACAACTACAGCTTCTCATACTTCTACTTCA
AATACTACTCCTAGAAGTTTTGATACTAGTTCTAGTCATCAAGATGCAAGTTTTAAAGCCTCATTGCCAG
GACAAGTGAGAGCACCAGCTGTATTCAAGTGTGTAAGAGTGACTTCAGTGGATGATGGAGATGATGAATT
TGCATATCAAGCTGTTGTTAGAATTGGTGGCCATGTTTTCAAAGGTTTTCTATATGATCAAGGAATTGAA
GAAGGCAAAGATTATAATAATTATCCCAATTTATCTGATTTACATTTGGGTGGCAGTGGTAATATTACTA
GTGAAACTTCTGATATTTATGCTGCTTCTGCTGCTGGTGGTGGATTACTTGGTGGATCAAATTATGTTAA
CCAAATAAATCCCGGGGACCCAGCTTTCTTGTACAAAGTGGTTGATAACAGCGGGTTAATTAACATCTTT
TACCCATACGATGTTCCTGACTATGCGGGCTATCCCTATGACGTCCCGGACTATGCAGGATCCTATCCAT
ATAACGTGCAAAATCAAAGACAAA
